Addgene plasmid #166422: pET-15b(+) Plasmodium falciparum PRL (Δprenylation motif)
Purpose: Express pET-15b(+) Plasmodium falciparum PRL (Δprenylation motif)
Depositing lab: Kalle Gehring. Depositing organization: McGill University.
Backbone
  Vector backbone: pET-15B
  Backbone manufacturer: Novagen Inc., Madison, WI
  Backbone size w/o insert (bp): 5708
  Total vector size (bp): 6333
  Vector type: Bacterial Expression
Growth in bacteria
  Bacterial resistance: Ampicillin, 100 μg/mL
  Growth temperature: 37°C
  Growth strain: DH5alpha
  Copy number: High Copy
Gene/Insert
  Gene/Insert name: Plasmodium falciparum PRL
  Species: Plasmodium falciparum
  Insert size (bp): 625
  Mutation: Deleted nucleotides coding for 4 C-terminal amino acids
  Promoter: AmpR, lac1
  Tag / fusion protein: N-terminal His-tag (N terminal on backbone)
  Cloning method: Restriction Enzyme; 5′ cloning site NdeI (not destroyed); 3′ cloning site BamHI (not destroyed)
  Sequencing primers: 5′ T7 Fwd; 3′ T7 Rev
Terms and licenses: Academic/Nonprofit Terms; Industry Terms: Not Available to Industry
How to cite: pET-15b(+) Plasmodium falciparum PRL (Δprenylation motif) was a gift from Kalle Gehring (Addgene plasmid # 166422 ; http://n2t.net/addgene:166422 ; RRID:Addgene_166422)
