[The description below was written by a language model from this plasmid's Addgene catalogue record and pLannotate feature annotations shown in this document.]
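Description:
pET-15b(+) Plasmodium falciparum PRL (Δprenylation motif) is a 6,333 bp bacterial expression plasmid built on the Novagen pET-15b backbone. It replicates in E. coli from a ColE1/pMB1-type origin accompanied by the pBR322 bom region and the rop gene, and is selected through the β-lactamase (AmpR) gene conferring ampicillin resistance. The catalogue lists it as high copy, although the annotated rop gene is normally associated with reduced copy number. Several short tetracycline-resistance fragments and the tet promoter are non-functional remnants of the pBR322 ancestry of the backbone.

The payload is the Plasmodium falciparum PRL coding sequence (about 625 bp), cloned between the NdeI and BamHI sites, both of which are retained. The nucleotides encoding the four C-terminal amino acids have been deleted, removing the prenylation motif named in the construct title. The insert itself is not annotated in the feature table, but it occupies the gap between the thrombin site and the T7 terminator region. The small "capTEV", "K-Ras" and "SET1" fragment hits there are probably partial matches, the first corresponding to the His-tag, rather than genuine functional elements. Although the catalogue's promoter field lists AmpR and lac entries, the feature table shows the standard pET arrangement. A T7 promoter with an adjacent lac operator and the T7 gene 10 ribosome binding site drives an N-terminal His-tag, a thrombin cleavage site and then the insert, ending at the T7 terminator. The plasmid-borne lacI supplies repressor, so expression is IPTG-inducible in hosts providing T7 RNA polymerase. The design suits production of recombinant, affinity-purifiable PRL protein with a removable tag. The record gives no more specific application than expression.
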