Features (pLannotate 1.2.2; 21 found; start..end, strand, type, name):
    104..208     +  promoter       AmpR promoter: bla
    209..1069    +  CDS            AmpR: β-lactamase; bla; confers resistance to ampicillin, carbenicillin, and related antibiotics
   1240..1828    +  rep_origin     ori: high-copy-number ColE1/pMB1/pBR322/pUC origin of replication
   2014..2156    -  misc_feature   bom: basis of mobility region from pBR322
   2258..2449    -  CDS            rop: Rop protein, which maintains plasmids at low copy number; rop
   2466..2846    +  CDS            YPB1_ECOLX: Protein predicted: Swiss-Prot protein existence level 4. From Escherichia coli.
   3088..3712    -  CDS            TcR (fragment): tetracycline efflux protein; tet; confers resistance to tetracycline
   3727..3748    -  protein_bind   CAP binding site: CAP binding activates transcription in the presence of cAMP. E. coli catabolite activator protein
   3761..4843    -  CDS            lacI: lac repressor; lacI; The lac repressor binds to the lac operator to inhibit transcription in E. coli. This inhibition can be relieved by adding lactose or isopropyl-β-D-thiogalactopyranoside (IPTG).
   4844..4921    -  promoter       lacI promoter: lacI
   4929..5208    -  CDS            TcR (fragment): tetracycline efflux protein; tet; confers resistance to tetracycline
   5230..5248    +  promoter       T7 promoter: promoter for bacteriophage T7 RNA polymerase
   5249..5273    +  protein_bind   lac operator: The lac repressor binds to the lac operator to inhibit transcription in E. coli. This inhibition can be relieved by adding lactose or isopropyl-β-D-thiogalactopyranoside (IPTG). lac repressor encoded by lacI
   5288..5310    +  RBS            RBS: efficient ribosome binding site from bacteriophage T7 gene 10 (Olins and Rangwala, 1989)
   5329..5345    +  CDS            capTEV™ (fragment): composite tag for in vivo biotinylation, TEV protease cleavage, and 6xHis tagging
   5356..5373    +  CDS            thrombin site: thrombin recognition and cleavage site
   5984..6002    +  CDS            K-Ras (fragment): human small GTPase proto-oncoprotein
   6017..6066    +  CDS            SET1 (fragment): solubility-enhancement tag derived from T7 phage gene 10B
   6074..6121    +  terminator     T7 terminator: transcription terminator for bacteriophage T7 RNA polymerase
   6144..6248    -  CDS            TcR (fragment): tetracycline efflux protein; tet; confers resistance to tetracycline
   6296..6324    -  promoter       tet promoter: E. coli promoter for tetracycline efflux protein gene
>Addgene plasmid #166422 | pET-15b(+) Plasmodium falciparum PRL (Δprenylation motif) | addgene full sequence | sequence record 329461 | Addgene NGS Result
TTCTTGAAGACGAAAGGGCCTCGTGATACGCCTATTTTTATAGGTTAATGTCATGATAATAATGGTTTCT
TAGACGTCAGGTGGCACTTTTCGGGGAAATGTGCGCGGAACCCCTATTTGTTTATTTTTCTAAATACATT
CAAATATGTATCCGCTCATGAGACAATAACCCTGATAAATGCTTCAATAATATTGAAAAAGGAAGAGTAT
GAGTATTCAACATTTCCGTGTCGCCCTTATTCCCTTTTTTGCGGCATTTTGCCTTCCTGTTTTTGCTCAC
CCAGAAACGCTGGTGAAAGTAAAAGATGCTGAAGATCAGTTGGGTGCACGAGTGGGTTACATCGAACTGG
ATCTCAACAGCGGTAAGATCCTTGAGAGTTTTCGCCCCGAAGAACGTTTTCCAATGATGAGCACTTTTAA
AGTTCTGCTATGTGGCGCGGTATTATCCCGTGTTGACGCCGGGCAAGAGCAACTCGGTCGCCGCATACAC
TATTCTCAGAATGACTTGGTTGAGTACTCACCAGTCACAGAAAAGCATCTTACGGATGGCATGACAGTAA
GAGAATTATGCAGTGCTGCCATAACCATGAGTGATAACACTGCGGCCAACTTACTTCTGACAACGATCGG
AGGACCGAAGGAGCTAACCGCTTTTTTGCACAACATGGGGGATCATGTAACTCGCCTTGATCGTTGGGAA
CCGGAGCTGAATGAAGCCATACCAAACGACGAGCGTGACACCACGATGCCTGCAGCAATGGCAACAACGT
TGCGCAAACTATTAACTGGCGAACTACTTACTCTAGCTTCCCGGCAACAATTAATAGACTGGATGGAGGC
GGATAAAGTTGCAGGACCACTTCTGCGCTCGGCCCTTCCGGCTGGCTGGTTTATTGCTGATAAATCTGGA
GCCGGTGAGCGTGGGTCTCGCGGTATCATTGCAGCACTGGGGCCAGATGGTAAGCCCTCCCGTATCGTAG
TTATCTACACGACGGGGAGTCAGGCAACTATGGATGAACGAAATAGACAGATCGCTGAGATAGGTGCCTC
ACTGATTAAGCATTGGTAACTGTCAGACCAAGTTTACTCATATATACTTTAGATTGATTTAAAACTTCAT
TTTTAATTTAAAAGGATCTAGGTGAAGATCCTTTTTGATAATCTCATGACCAAAATCCCTTAACGTGAGT
TTTCGTTCCACTGAGCGTCAGACCCCGTAGAAAAGATCAAAGGATCTTCTTGAGATCCTTTTTTTCTGCG
CGTAATCTGCTGCTTGCAAACAAAAAAACCACCGCTACCAGCGGTGGTTTGTTTGCCGGATCAAGAGCTA
CCAACTCTTTTTCCGAAGGTAACTGGCTTCAGCAGAGCGCAGATACCAAATACTGTCCTTCTAGTGTAGC
CGTAGTTAGGCCACCACTTCAAGAACTCTGTAGCACCGCCTACATACCTCGCTCTGCTAATCCTGTTACC
AGTGGCTGCTGCCAGTGGCGATAAGTCGTGTCTTACCGGGTTGGACTCAAGACGATAGTTACCGGATAAG
GCGCAGCGGTCGGGCTGAACGGGGGGTTCGTGCACACAGCCCAGCTTGGAGCGAACGACCTACACCGAAC
TGAGATACCTACAGCGTGAGCTATGAGAAAGCGCCACGCTTCCCGAAGGGAGAAAGGCGGACAGGTATCC
GGTAAGCGGCAGGGTCGGAACAGGAGAGCGCACGAGGGAGCTTCCAGGGGGAAACGCCTGGTATCTTTAT
AGTCCTGTCGGGTTTCGCCACCTCTGACTTGAGCGTCGATTTTTGTGATGCTCGTCAGGGGGGCGGAGCC
TATGGAAAAACGCCAGCAACGCGGCCTTTTTACGGTTCCTGGCCTTTTGCTGGCCTTTTGCTCACATGTT
CTTTCCTGCGTTATCCCCTGATTCTGTGGATAACCGTATTACCGCCTTTGAGTGAGCTGATACCGCTCGC
CGCAGCCGAACGACCGAGCGCAGCGAGTCAGTGAGCGAGGAAGCGGAAGAGCGCCTGATGCGGTATTTTC
TCCTTACGCATCTGTGCGGTATTTCACACCGCATATATGGTGCACTCTCAGTACAATCTGCTCTGATGCC
GCATAGTTAAGCCAGTATACACTCCGCTATCGCTACGTGACTGGGTCATGGCTGCGCCCCGACACCCGCC
AACACCCGCTGACGCGCCCTGACGGGCTTGTCTGCTCCCGGCATCCGCTTACAGACAAGCTGTGACCGTC
TCCGGGAGCTGCATGTGTCAGAGGTTTTCACCGTCATCACCGAAACGCGCGAGGCAGCTGCGGTAAAGCT
CATCAGCGTGGTCGTGAAGCGATTCACAGATGTCTGCCTGTTCATCCGCGTCCAGCTCGTTGAGTTTCTC
CAGAAGCGTTAATGTCTGGCTTCTGATAAAGCGGGCCATGTTAAGGGCGGTTTTTTCCTGTTTGGTCACT
GATGCCTCCGTGTAAGGGGGATTTCTGTTCATGGGGGTAATGATACCGATGAAACGAGAGAGGATGCTCA
CGATACGGGTTACTGATGATGAACATGCCCGGTTACTGGAACGTTGTGAGGGTAAACAACTGGCGGTATG
GATGCGGCGGGACCAGAGAAAAATCACTCAGGGTCAATGCCAGCGCTTCGTTAATACAGATGTAGGTGTT
CCACAGGGTAGCCAGCAGCATCCTGCGATGCAGATCCGGAACATAATGGTGCAGGGCGCTGACTTCCGCG
TTTCCAGACTTTACGAAACACGGAAACCGAAGACCATTCATGTTGTTGCTCAGGTCGCAGACGTTTTGCA
GCAGCAGTCGCTTCACGTTCGCTCGCGTATCGGTGATTCATTCTGCTAACCAGTAAGGCAACCCCGCCAG
CCTAGCCGGGTCCTCAACGACAGGAGCACGATCATGCGCACCCGTGGCCAGGACCCAACGCTGCCCGAGA
TGCGCCGCGTGCGGCTGCTGGAGATGGCGGACGCGATGGATATGTTCTGCCAAGGGTTGGTTTGCGCATT
CACAGTTCTCCGCAAGAATTGATTGGCTCCAATTCTTGGAGTGGTGAATCCGTTAGCGAGGTGCCGCCGG
CTTCCATTCAGGTCGAGGTGGCCCGGCTCCATGCACCGCGACGCAACGCGGGGAGGCAGACAAGGTATAG
GGCGGCGCCTACAATCCATGCCAACCCGTTCCATGTGCTCGCCGAGGCGGCATAAATCGCCGTGACGATC
AGCGGTCCAGTGATCGAAGTTAGGCTGGTAAGAGCCGCGAGCGATCCTTGAAGCTGTCCCTGATGGTCGT
CATCTACCTGCCTGGACAGCATGGCCTGCAACGCGGGCATCCCGATGCCGCCGGAAGCGAGAAGAATCAT
AATGGGGAAGGCCATCCAGCCTCGCGTCGCGAACGCCAGCAAGACGTAGCCCAGCGCGTCGGCCGCCATG
CCGGCGATAATGGCCTGCTTCTCGCCGAAACGTTTGGTGGCGGGACCAGTGACGAAGGCTTGAGCGAGGG
CGTGCAAGATTCCGAATACCGCAAGCGACAGGCCGATCATCGTCGCGCTCCAGCGAAAGCGGTCCTCGCC
GAAAATGACCCAGAGCGCTGCCGGCACCTGTCCTACGAGTTGCATGATAAAGAAGACAGTCATAAGTGCG
GCGACGATAGTCATGCCCCGCGCCCACCGGAAGGAGCTGACTGGGTTGAAGGCTCTCAAGGGCATCGGTC
GAGATCCCGGTGCCTAATGAGTGAGCTAACTTACATTAATTGCGTTGCGCTCACTGCCCGCTTTCCAGTC
GGGAAACCTGTCGTGCCAGCTGCATTAATGAATCGGCCAACGCGCGGGGAGAGGCGGTTTGCGTATTGGG
CGCCAGGGTGGTTTTTCTTTTCACCAGTGAGACGGGCAACAGCTGATTGCCCTTCACCGCCTGGCCCTGA
GAGAGTTGCAGCAAGCGGTCCACGCTGGTTTGCCCCAGCAGGCGAAAATCCTGTTTGATGGTGGTTAACG
GCGGGATATAACATGAGCTGTCTTCGGTATCGTCGTATCCCACTACCGAGATATCCGCACCAACGCGCAG
CCCGGACTCGGTAATGGCGCGCATTGCGCCCAGCGCCATCTGATCGTTGGCAACCAGCATCGCAGTGGGA
ACGATGCCCTCATTCAGCATTTGCATGGTTTGTTGAAAACCGGACATGGCACTCCAGTCGCCTTCCCGTT
CCGCTATCGGCTGAATTTGATTGCGAGTGAGATATTTATGCCAGCCAGCCAGACGCAGACGCGCCGAGAC
AGAACTTAATGGGCCCGCTAACAGCGCGATTTGCTGGTGACCCAATGCGACCAGATGCTCCACGCCCAGT
CGCGTACCGTCTTCATGGGAGAAAATAATACTGTTGATGGGTGTCTGGTCAGAGACATCAAGAAATAACG
CCGGAACATTAGTGCAGGCAGCTTCCACAGCAATGGCATCCTGGTCATCCAGCGGATAGTTAATGATCAG
CCCACTGACGCGTTGCGCGAGAAGATTGTGCACCGCCGCTTTACAGGCTTCGACGCCGCTTCGTTCTACC
ATCGACACCACCACGCTGGCACCCAGTTGATCGGCGCGAGATTTAATCGCCGCGACAATTTGCGACGGCG
CGTGCAGGGCCAGACTGGAGGTGGCAACGCCAATCAGCAACGACTGTTTGCCCGCCAGTTGTTGTGCCAC
GCGGTTGGGAATGTAATTCAGCTCCGCCATCGCCGCTTCCACTTTTTCCCGCGTTTTCGCAGAAACGTGG
CTGGCCTGGTTCACCACGCGGGAAACGGTCTGATAAGAGACACCGGCATACTCTGCGACATCGTATAACG
TTACTGGTTTCACATTCACCACCCTGAATTGACTCTCTTCCGGGCGCTATCATGCCATACCGCGAAAGGT
TTTGCGCCATTCGATGGTGTCCGGGATCTCGACGCTCTCCCTTATGCGACTCCTGCATTAGGAAGCAGCC
CAGTAGTAGGTTGAGGCCGTTGAGCACCGCCGCCGCAAGGAATGGTGCATGCAAGGAGATGGCGCCCAAC
AGTCCCCCGGCCACGGGGCCTGCCACCATACCCACGCCGAAACAAGCGCTCATGAGCCCGAAGTGGCGAG
CCCGATCTTCCCCATCGGTGATGTCGGCGATATAGGCGCCAGCAACCGCACCTGTGGCGCCGGTGATGCC
GGCCACGATGCGTCCGGCGTAGAGGATCGAGATCTCGATCCCGCGAAATTAATACGACTCACTATAGGGG
AATTGTGAGCGGATAACAATTCCCCTCTAGAAATAATTTTGTTTAACTTTAAGAAGGAGATATACCATGG
GCAGCAGCCATCATCATCATCATCACAGCAGCGGCCTGGTGCCGCGCGGCAGCCATATGAAATCTCTGGA
AAACAACGAAATGCACAACCTGTGCCCGATCCACTACTACTTCAACGGTCGTGACTACAACTCTGACACC
ATCATCAACAACGTTAACATCAAATACTTCAACATGGACAACTGCCTGGGCAACGCGAACCTGCACATGG
ACTACCTGAACCCGGTTCTGAACCACCCGACCAAAATCGAACACGGTAAAATCAAAATCCTGATCCTGGA
CGCGCCGACCAACGACCTGCTGCCGCTGTACATCAAAGAAATGAAAAACTACAACGTTACCGACCTGGTT
CGTACCTGCGAACGTACCTACAACGACGGTGAAATCCAGGACGCGGGTATCAACGTTCACGAACTGATCT
TCCCGGACGGTGACGCGCCGACCGAGGACATCGTTTCTAACTGGCTGAACATCGTTAACAACGTTATCAA
AAACAACTGCGCGGTTGCGGTTCACTGCGTTGCGGGTCTGGGCCGTGCGCCGGTTCTGGCGTCTATCGTT
CTGATCGAGTTCGGCATGGACCCGATCGACGCGATCGTTTTCATCCGTGACCGTCGTAAAGGTGCTATCA
ACAAACGTCAGCTGCAGTTCCTGAAAGAATACCGTAAAAAGAAGAAAAAGAAAAACTAAGGATCCGGCTG
CTAACAAAGCCCGAAAGGAAGCTGAGTTGGCTGCTGCCACCGCTGAGCAATAACTAGCATAACCCCTTGG
GGCCTCTAAACGGGTCTTGAGGGGTTTTTTGCTGAAAGGAGGAACTATATCCGGATATCCCGCAAGAGGC
CCGGCAGTACCGGCATAACCAAGCCTATGCCTACAGCATCCAGGGTGACGGTGCCGAGGATGACGATGAG
CGCATTGTTAGATTTCATACACGGTGCCTGACTGCGTTAGCAATTTAACTGTGATAAACTACCGCATTAA
AGCTTATCGATGATAAGCTGTCAAACATGAGAA
